Addgene plasmid #142186: TFORF2164
Purpose: Lentiviral vector for overexpressing transcription factor ORFs with unique 24-bp barcodes. Barcodes facilitate identification of transcription factors in pooled screens.
Depositing lab: Feng Zhang. Depositing organization: Broad Institute. Publication: A transcription factor atlas of directed differentiation. Joung J, Ma S, Tay T, Geiger-Schuller KR, Kirchgatterer PC, Verdine VK, Guo B, Arias-Garcia MA, Allen WE, Singh A, Kuksenko O, Abudayyeh OO, Gootenberg JS, Fu Z, Macrae RK, Buenrostro JD, Regev A, Zhang F. Cell. 2023 Jan 5;186(1):209-229.e26. doi: 10.1016/j.cell.2022.11.026. PubMed 36608654.
Backbone
  Vector backbone: pLX_TRC317
  Backbone manufacturer: Broad Institute Genetic Perturbation Platform
  Backbone size w/o insert (bp): 8264
  Vector type: Mammalian Expression, Lentiviral
  Selectable markers: Puromycin
Growth in bacteria
  Bacterial resistance: Ampicillin, 100 μg/mL
  Growth temperature: 37°C
  Growth strain: NEB Stable
  Copy number: High Copy
Gene/Insert
  Gene/Insert name: GRHL2
  Species: H. sapiens (human)
  Insert size (bp): 1979
  Entrez Gene: GRHL2 (a.k.a. BOM, DFNA28, ECTDS, PPCD4, TFCP2L3)
  Promoter: EF1a
  Cloning method: Unknown
  Sequencing primers: 5′ GGGTGGAGACTGAAGTTAGGCCAG; 3′ CACATAGCGTAAAAGGAGCAACATAG
Terms and licenses: Academic/Nonprofit Terms; Industry Terms: Not Available to Industry
Depositor comments: NM_024915,ENST00000251808 . The transcription factor ORF portion of this plasmid was synthesized by Genewiz. Please test multiple small colonies in case of plasmid recombination. To make this collection available in a timely manner, a portion of this collection was not fully sequenced by Addgene. If an Addgene verified full plasmid sequence is not available, please contact us prior to placing an order to request the full sequence.
How to cite: TFORF2164 was a gift from Feng Zhang (Addgene plasmid # 142186 ; http://n2t.net/addgene:142186 ; RRID:Addgene_142186)
