[The description below was written by a language model from this plasmid's Addgene catalogue record and pLannotate feature annotations shown in this document.]
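Description:
TFORF2164 is a lentiviral mammalian expression plasmid built on the pLX_TRC317 backbone. It carries the human transcription factor GRHL2 as one member of a barcoded transcription factor ORF collection. In bacteria it is maintained through a high-copy ColE1/pUC-type origin with ampicillin selection (AmpR under its own bla promoter). An f1 origin and leftover lac, T7 and T3 cloning-vector elements are also annotated in the backbone. The depositor warns that the plasmid can recombine, as is common for LTR-containing vectors.

The viral portion has a third-generation, self-inactivating layout. An RSV promoter drives a truncated HIV-1 5' LTR, followed by the Ψ packaging signal with a gag fragment, the RRE for Rev-dependent export of the genomic RNA, a cPPT/CTS, and a ΔU3 3' LTR with a downstream SV40 poly(A) signal. Two expression units sit between the LTRs. An SV40 early promoter/origin region precedes the puromycin N-acetyltransferase gene, which allows selection of transduced cells. A full-length EF-1α promoter drives the GRHL2 ORF, annotated as about 1.9 kb. The depositor notes that the ORF was synthesized and corresponds to a specific reference transcript. A WPRE lies downstream of the ORF and enhances transcript stability and expression.

According to the record, each ORF in the collection is paired with a unique 24-bp barcode. The barcode is not annotated in the feature table, so its position cannot be stated, although a short unannotated stretch and a U6 promoter fragment lie between the ORF and the WPRE. The construct is intended for constitutive overexpression of GRHL2, an epithelial-development regulator. It can be used alone or in pooled screens, where barcode sequencing identifies which transcription factor each cell received, for example in directed differentiation studies.
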