Features (pLannotate 1.2.2; 31 found; start..end, strand, type, name):
      5..231     +  promoter       RSV promoter: Rous sarcoma virus enhancer/promoter
    232..412     +  LTR            5' LTR (truncated): truncated 5' long terminal repeat (LTR) from HIV-1
    459..584     +  misc_feature   HIV-1 Ψ: packaging signal of human immunodeficiency virus type 1
    568..931     +  CDS            HIV-1 gag (fragment): gag protein from human immunodeficiency virus 1; gag
   1077..1310    +  misc_feature   RRE: The Rev response element (RRE) of HIV-1 allows for Rev-dependent mRNA export from the nucleus to the cytoplasm.
   1687..1713    +  CDS            Rev (fragment): human immunodeficiency virus 1 (HIV-1) Rev protein; rev; enhances nuclear export of unspliced and incompletely spliced viral mRNAs
   1720..1743    +  promoter       SV40 promoter (fragment): SV40 early promoter
   1744..1815    +  promoter       SV40 promoter (fragment): SV40 enhancer and early promoter
   1839..1974    +  rep_origin     SV40 ori: SV40 origin of replication
   2020..2616    +  CDS            PuroR (fragment): puromycin N-acetyltransferase; pac from Streptomyces; confers resistance to puromycin
   2665..2782    +  misc_feature   cPPT/CTS: central polypurine tract and central termination sequence of HIV-1
   2847..2913    +  CDS            small t antigen (fragment): SV40 (simian virus 40) small t antigen
   2920..4098    +  promoter       EF-1α promoter: strong constitutive promoter for human elongation factor EF-1α
   4115..5989    +  CDS            GRHL2: GRHL2_HUMAN - Also known as BOM, TFCP2L3. Experimental evidence at protein level: Swiss-Prot protein existence level 1. Transcription factor playing an important role in primary neurulation and in epithelial development (PubMed:29309642, PubMed:25152456). Binds directly to the consensus DNA sequence 5'- AACCGGTT-3' acting as an activator and repressor on distinct target genes (By similarity). During embryogenesis, plays unique and cooperative roles with GRHL3 in establishing distinct zones of primary neurulation. Essential for closure 3 (rostral end of the forebrain), functions cooperatively w
   6005..6058    +  promoter       U6 promoter (fragment): RNA polymerase III promoter for human U6 snRNA
   6100..6688    +  misc_feature   WPRE: woodchuck hepatitis virus posttranscriptional regulatory element
   6739..6758    +  misc_feature   cPPT/CTS (fragment): central polypurine tract and central termination sequence of HIV-1
   6760..6993    +  LTR            3' LTR (ΔU3): self-inactivating 3' long terminal repeat (LTR) from HIV-1
   7071..7192    +  polyA_signal   SV40 poly(A) signal: SV40 polyadenylation signal
   7232..7367    +  rep_origin     SV40 ori: SV40 origin of replication
   7388..7406    -  promoter       T7 promoter: promoter for bacteriophage T7 RNA polymerase
   7414..7569    +  CDS            lacZα (fragment): LacZα fragment of β-galactosidase; lacZ fragment
   7574..8002    +  rep_origin     f1 ori (sequence partly withheld): f1 bacteriophage origin of replication; arrow indicates direction of (+) strand synthesis
   8055..8159    +  promoter       AmpR promoter: bla
   8160..9020    +  CDS            AmpR: β-lactamase; bla; confers resistance to ampicillin, carbenicillin, and related antibiotics
   9191..9779    +  rep_origin     ori: high-copy-number ColE1/pMB1/pBR322/pUC origin of replication
   9962..10054   +  CDS            lacI (fragment): lac repressor; lacI; The lac repressor binds to the lac operator to inhibit transcription in E. coli. This inhibition can be relieved by adding lactose or isopropyl-β-D-thiogalactopyranoside (IPTG).
  10067..10088   +  protein_bind   CAP binding site: CAP binding activates transcription in the presence of cAMP. E. coli catabolite activator protein
  10103..10133   +  promoter       lac promoter: promoter for the E. coli lac operon
  10141..10157   +  protein_bind   lac operator: The lac repressor binds to the lac operator to inhibit transcription in E. coli. This inhibition can be relieved by adding lactose or isopropyl-β-D-thiogalactopyranoside (IPTG). lac repressor encoded by lacI
  10202..10220   +  promoter       T3 promoter: promoter for bacteriophage T3 RNA polymerase
>Addgene plasmid #142186 | TFORF2164 | addgene full sequence | sequence record 397698 | Addgene NGS Result
TTAATGTAGTCTTATGCAATACTCTTGTAGTCTTGCAACATGGTAACGATGAGTTAGCAACATGCCTTAC
AAGGAGAGAAAAAGCACCGTGCATGCCGATTGGTGGAAGTAAGGTGGTACGATCGTGCCTTATTAGGAAG
GCAACAGACGGGTCTGACATGGATTGGACGAACCACTGAATTGCCGCATTGCAGAGATATTGTATTTAAG
TGCCTAGCTCGATACATAAACGGGTCTCTCTGGTTAGACCAGATCTGAGCCTGGGAGCTCTCTGGCTAAC
TAGGGAACCCACTGCTTAAGCCTCAATAAAGCTTGCCTTGAGTGCTTCAAGTAGTGTGTGCCCGTCTGTT
GTGTGACTCTGGTAACTAGAGATCCCTCAGACCCTTTTAGTCAGTGTGGAAAATCTCTAGCAGTGGCGCC
CGAACAGGGACTTGAAAGCGAAAGGGAAACCAGAGGAGCTCTCTCGACGCAGGACTCGGCTTGCTGAAGC
GCGCACGGCAAGAGGCGAGGGGCGGCGACTGGTGAGTACGCCAAAAATTTTGACTAGCGGAGGCTAGAAG
GAGAGAGATGGGTGCGAGAGCGTCAGTATTAAGCGGGGGAGAATTAGATCGCGATGGGAAAAAATTCGGT
TAAGGCCAGGGGGAAAGAAAAAATATAAATTAAAACATATAGTATGGGCAAGCAGGGAGCTAGAACGATT
CGCAGTTAATCCTGGCCTGTTAGAAACATCAGAAGGCTGTAGACAAATACTGGGACAGCTACAACCATCC
CTTCAGACAGGATCAGAAGAACTTAGATCATTATATAATACAGTAGCAACCCTCTATTGTGTGCATCAAA
GGATAGAGATAAAAGACACCAAGGAAGCTTTAGACAAGATAGAGGAAGAGCAAAACAAAAGTAAGACCAC
CGCACAGCAAGCGGCCGCTGATCTTCAGACCTGGAGGAGGAGATATGAGGGACAATTGGAGAAGTGAATT
ATATAAATATAAAGTAGTAAAAATTGAACCATTAGGAGTAGCACCCACCAAGGCAAAGAGAAGAGTGGTG
CAGAGAGAAAAAAGAGCAGTGGGAATAGGAGCTTTGTTCCTTGGGTTCTTGGGAGCAGCAGGAAGCACTA
TGGGCGCAGCGTCAATGACGCTGACGGTACAGGCCAGACAATTATTGTCTGGTATAGTGCAGCAGCAGAA
CAATTTGCTGAGGGCTATTGAGGCGCAACAGCATCTGTTGCAACTCACAGTCTGGGGCATCAAGCAGCTC
CAGGCAAGAATCCTGGCTGTGGAAAGATACCTAAAGGATCAACAGCTCCTGGGGATTTGGGGTTGCTCTG
GAAAACTCATTTGCACCACTGCTGTGCCTTGGAATGCTAGTTGGAGTAATAAATCTCTGGAACAGATTTG
GAATCACACGACCTGGATGGAGTGGGACAGAGAAATTAACAATTACACAAGCTTAATACACTCCTTAATT
GAAGAATCGCAAAACCAGCAAGAAAAGAATGAACAAGAATTATTGGAATTAGATAAATGGGCAAGTTTGT
GGAATTGGTTTAACATAACAAATTGGCTGTGGTATATAAAATTATTCATAATGATAGTAGGAGGCTTGGT
AGGTTTAAGAATAGTTTTTGCTGTACTTTCTATAGTGAATAGAGTTAGGCAGGGATATTCACCATTATCG
TTTCAGACCCACCTCCCAACCCCGAGGGGACCCATGCATTGCATCTCAATTAGTCAGCAACCAGGTGTGG
AAAGTCCCCAGGCTCCCCAGCAGGCAGAAGTATGCAAAGCATGCGTCTCAATTAGTCAGCAACCATAGTC
CCGCCCCTAACTCCGCCCATCCCGCCCCTAACTCCGCCCAGTTCCGCCCATTCTCCGCCCCATGGCTGAC
TAATTTTTTTTATTTATGCAGAGGCCGAGGCCGCCTCGGCCTCTGAGCTATTCCAGAAGTAGTGAGGAGG
CTTTTTTGGAGGCCTAGGCTTTTGCAAAAAGCTTTCTAGAGGTACCACCGGAGCTTACCATGACCGAGTA
CAAGCCCACGGTGCGCCTCGCCACCCGCGACGACGTCCCCAGGGCCGTACGCACCCTCGCCGCCGCGTTC
GCCGACTACCCCGCCACGCGCCACACCGTCGATCCGGACCGCCACATCGAGCGGGTCACCGAGCTGCAAG
AACTCTTCCTCACGCGCGTCGGGCTCGACATCGGCAAGGTGTGGGTCGCGGACGACGGCGCCGCCGTGGC
GGTCTGGACCACGCCGGAGAGCGTCGAAGCGGGGGCGGTGTTCGCCGAGATCGGCCCGCGCATGGCCGAG
TTGAGCGGTTCCCGGCTGGCCGCGCAGCAACAGATGGAAGGCCTCCTGGCGCCGCACCGGCCCAAGGAGC
CCGCGTGGTTCCTGGCCACCGTCGGCGTCTCGCCCGACCACCAGGGCAAGGGTCTGGGCAGCGCCGTCGT
GCTCCCCGGAGTGGAGGCGGCCGAGCGCGCCGGGGTGCCCGCCTTCCTGGAGACCTCCGCGCCCCGCAAC
CTCCCCTTCTACGAGCGGCTCGGCTTCACCGTCACCGCCGACGTCGAGGTGCCCGAAGGACCGCGCACCT
GGTGCATGACCCGCAAGCCCGGTGCCAGTTAACGAATTCTAGATCTTGAGACAAATGGCAGTATTCATCC
ACAATTTTAAAAGAAAAGGGGGGATTGGGGGGTACAGTGCAGGGGAAAGAATAGTAGACATAATAGCAAC
AGACATACAAACTAAAGAATTACAAAAACAAATTACAAAAATTCAAAATTTTCGGGTTTATTACAGGGAC
AGCAGAGATCCACTTTGGCGCCGGCTCGAGGCCTGCAGGTGCAAAGATGGATAAAGTTTTAAACAGAGAG
GAATCTTTGCAGCTAATGGACCTTCTAGGTCTTGAAAGGAGTGGGAATTGGCTCCGGTGCCCGTCAGTGG
GCAGAGCGCACATCGCCCACAGTCCCCGAGAAGTTGGGGGGAGGGGTCGGCAATTGAACCGGTGCCTAGA
GAAGGTGGCGCGGGGTAAACTGGGAAAGTGATGTCGTGTACTGGCTCCGCCTTTTTCCCGAGGGTGGGGG
AGAACCGTATATAAGTGCAGTAGTCGCCGTGAACGTTCTTTTTCGCAACGGGTTTGCCGCCAGAACACAG
GTAAGTGCCGTGTGTGGTTCCCGCGGGCCTGGCCTCTTTACGGGTTATGGCCCTTGCGTGCCTTGAATTA
CTTCCACCTGGCTGCAGTACGTGATTCTTGATCCCGAGCTTCGGGTTGGAAGTGGGTGGGAGAGTTCGAG
GCCTTGCGCTTAAGGAGCCCCTTCGCCTCGTGCTTGAGTTGAGGCCTGGCCTGGGCGCTGGGGCCGCCGC
GTGCGAATCTGGTGGCACCTTCGCGCCTGTCTCGCTGCTTTCGATAAGTCTCTAGCCATTTAAAATTTTT
GATGACCTGCTGCGACGCTTTTTTTCTGGCAAGATAGTCTTGTAAATGCGGGCCAAGATCTGCACACTGG
TATTTCGGTTTTTGGGGCCGCGGGCGGCGACGGGGCCCGTGCGTCCCAGCGCACATGTTCGGCGAGGCGG
GGCCTGCGAGCGCGGCCACCGAGAATCGGACGGGGGTAGTCTCAAGCTGGCCGGCCTGCTCTGGTGCCTG
GCCTCGCGCCGCCGTGTATCGCCCCGCCCTGGGCGGCAAGGCTGGCCCGGTCGGCACCAGTTGCGTGAGC
GGAAAGATGGCCGCTTCCCGGCCCTGCTGCAGGGAGCTCAAAATGGAGGACGCGGCGCTCGGGAGAGCGG
GCGGGTGAGTCACCCACACAAAGGAAAAGGGCCTTTCCGTCCTCAGCCGTCGCTTCATGTGACTCCACGG
AGTACCGGGCGCCGTCCAGGCACCTCGATTAGTTCTCGAGCTTTTGGAGTACGTCGTCTTTAGGTTGGGG
GGAGGGGTTTTATGCGATGGAGTTTCCCCACACTGAGTGGGTGGAGACTGAAGTTAGGCCAGCTTGGCAC
TTGATGTAATTCTCCTTGGAATTTGCCCTTTTTGAGTTTGGATCTTGGTTCATTCTCAAGCCTCAGACAG
TGGTTCAAAGTTTTTTTCTTCCATTTCAGGTGTCGTGAGGCTAGCACCGCCACCATGTCACAAGAGTCGG
ACAATAATAAAAGACTAGTGGCCTTAGTGCCCATGCCCAGTGACCCTCCATTCAATACCCGAAGAGCCTA
CACCAGTGAGGATGAAGCCTGGAAGTCATACTTGGAGAATCCCCTGACAGCAGCCACCAAGGCCATGATG
AGCATTAATGGTGATGAGGACAGTGCTGCTGCCCTCGGCCTGCTCTATGACTACTACAAGGTTCCTCGAG
ACAAGAGGCTGCTGTCTGTAAGCAAAGCAAGTGACAGCCAAGAAGACCAGGAGAAAAGAAACTGCCTTGG
CACCAGTGAAGCCCAGAGTAATTTGAGTGGAGGAGAAAACCGAGTGCAAGTCCTAAAGACTGTTCCAGTG
AACCTTTCCCTAAATCAAGATCACCTGGAGAATTCCAAGCGGGAACAGTACAGCATCAGCTTCCCCGAGA
GCTCTGCCATCATCCCGGTGTCGGGAATCACGGTGGTGAAAGCTGAAGATTTCACACCAGTTTTCATGGC
CCCACCTGTGCACTATCCCCGGGGAGATGGGGAAGAGCAACGAGTGGTTATCTTTGAACAGACTCAGTAT
GACGTGCCCTCGCTGGCCACCCACAGCGCCTATCTCAAAGACGACCAGCGCAGCACTCCGGACAGCACAT
ACAGCGAGAGCTTCAAGGACGCAGCCACAGAGAAATTTCGGAGTGCTTCAGTTGGGGCTGAGGAGTACAT
GTATGATCAGACATCAAGTGGCACATTTCAGTACACCCTGGAAGCCACCAAATCTCTCCGTCAGAAGCAG
GGGGAGGGCCCCATGACCTACCTCAACAAAGGACAGTTCTATGCCATAACACTCAGCGAGACCGGAGACA
ACAAATGCTTCCGACACCCCATCAGCAAAGTCAGGAGTGTGGTGATGGTGGTCTTCAGTGAAGACAAAAA
CAGAGATGAACAGCTCAAATACTGGAAATACTGGCACTCTCGGCAGCATACGGCGAAGCAGAGGGTCCTT
GACATTGCCGATTACAAGGAGAGCTTTAATACGATTGGAAACATTGAAGAGATTGCATATAATGCTGTTT
CCTTTACCTGGGACGTGAATGAAGAGGCGAAGATTTTCATCACCGTGAATTGCTTGAGCACAGATTTCTC
CTCCCAAAAAGGGGTGAAAGGACTTCCTTTGATGATTCAGATTGACACATACAGTTATAACAATCGTAGC
AATAAACCCATTCATAGAGCTTATTGCCAGATCAAGGTCTTCTGTGACAAAGGAGCAGAAAGAAAAATCC
GAGATGAAGAGCGGAAGCAGAACAGGAAGAAAGGGAAAGGCCAGGCCTCCCAAACTCAATGCAACAGCTC
CTCTGATGGGAAGTTGGCTGCCATACCTTTACAGAAGAAGAGTGACATCACCTACTTCAAAACCATGCCT
GATCTCCACTCACAGCCAGTTCTCTTCATACCTGATGTTCACTTTGCAAACCTGCAGAGGACCGGACAGG
TGTATTACAACACGGATGATGAACGAGAAGGTGGCAGTGTCCTTGTTAAACGGATGTTCCGGCCCATGGA
AGAGGAGTTTGGTCCAGTGCCTTCAAAGCAGATGAAAGAAGAAGGGACAAAGCGAGTGCTCTTGTACGTG
AGGAAGGAGACTGACGATGTGTTCGATGCATTGATGTTGAAGTCTCCCACAGTGAAGGGCCTGATGGAAG
CGATATCTGAGAAATATGGGCTGCCCGTGGAGAAGATAGCAAAGCTTTACAAGAAAAGCAAAAAAGGCAT
CTTGGTGAACATGGATGACAACATCATCGAGCACTACTCGAACGAGGACACCTTCATCCTCAACATGGAG
AGCATGGTGGAGGGCTTCAAGGTCACGCTCATGGAAATCTAGTAATGAACTAGTCCGTAACTTGAAAGTA
TTTCGATTTCTTGGCTTTATATATCTTGTGGAAAGGACGACGTATGTAGGTTTGGGATCGCTCTACGCGT
TAAGTCGACAATCAACCTCTGGATTACAAAATTTGTGAAAGATTGACTGGTATTCTTAACTATGTTGCTC
CTTTTACGCTATGTGGATACGCTGCTTTAATGCCTTTGTATCATGCTATTGCTTCCCGTATGGCTTTCAT
TTTCTCCTCCTTGTATAAATCCTGGTTGCTGTCTCTTTATGAGGAGTTGTGGCCCGTTGTCAGGCAACGT
GGCGTGGTGTGCACTGTGTTTGCTGACGCAACCCCCACTGGTTGGGGCATTGCCACCACCTGTCAGCTCC
TTTCCGGGACTTTCGCTTTCCCCCTCCCTATTGCCACGGCGGAACTCATCGCCGCCTGCCTTGCCCGCTG
CTGGACAGGGGCTCGGCTGTTGGGCACTGACAATTCCGTGGTGTTGTCGGGGAAATCATCGTCCTTTCCT
TGGCTGCTCGCCTGTGTTGCCACCTGGATTCTGCGCGGGACGTCCTTCTGCTACGTCCCTTCGGCCCTCA
ATCCAGCGGACCTTCCTTCCCGCGGCCTGCTGCCGGCTCTGCGGCCTCTTCCGCGTCTTCGCCTTCGCCC
TCAGACGAGTCGGATCTCCCTTTGGGCCGCCTCCCCGCGTCGACTTTAAGACCAATGACTTACAAGGCAG
CTGTAGATCTTAGCCACTTTTTAAAAGAAAAGGGGGGACTGGAAGGGCTAATTCACTCCCAACGAAGACA
AGATCTGCTTTTTGCTTGTACTGGGTCTCTCTGGTTAGACCAGATCTGAGCCTGGGAGCTCTCTGGCTAA
CTAGGGAACCCACTGCTTAAGCCTCAATAAAGCTTGCCTTGAGTGCTTCAAGTAGTGTGTGCCCGTCTGT
TGTGTGACTCTGGTAACTAGAGATCCCTCAGACCCTTTTAGTCAGTGTGGAAAATCTCTAGCAGTACGTA
TAGTAGTTCATGTCATCTTATTATTCAGTATTTATAACTTGCAAAGAAATGAATATCAGAGAGTGAGAGG
AACTTGTTTATTGCAGCTTATAATGGTTACAAATAAAGCAATAGCATCACAAATTTCACAAATAAAGCAT
TTTTTTCACTGCATTCTAGTTGTGGTTTGTCCAAACTCATCAATGTATCTTATCATGTCTGGCTCTAGCT
ATCCCGCCCCTAACTCCGCCCATCCCGCCCCTAACTCCGCCCAGTTCCGCCCATTCTCCGCCCCATGGCT
GACTAATTTTTTTTATTTATGCAGAGGCCGAGGCCGCCTCGGCCTCTGAGCTATTCCAGAAGTAGTGAGG
AGGCTTTTTTGGAGGCCTAGGGACGTACCCAATTCGCCCTATAGTGAGTCGTATTACGCGCGCTCACTGG
CCGTCGTTTTACAACGTCGTGACTGGGAAAACCCTGGCGTTACCCAACTTAATCGCCTTGCAGCACATCC
CCCTTTCGCCAGCTGGCGTAATAGCGAAGAGGCCCGCACCGATCGCCCTTCCCAACAGTTGCGCAGCCTG
AATGGCGAATGGG
[124 nt withheld, positions 7574-7697]
C
[91 nt withheld, positions 7699-7789]
A
[49 nt withheld, positions 7791-7839]
CCTTTGACGTTGGAGTCCACGTTCTTT
[37 nt withheld, positions 7867-7903]
ACCCTATCTCGGTCTATTCTTTTGATTTATAAGGGATTTTGCCGATTTCGGCCTATTGGTTAAAAAATGA
GCTGATTTAACAAAAATTTAACGCGAATTTTAACAAAATATTAACGCTTACAATTTAGGTGGCACTTTTC
GGGGAAATGTGCGCGGAACCCCTATTTGTTTATTTTTCTAAATACATTCAAATATGTATCCGCTCATGAG
ACAATAACCCTGATAAATGCTTCAATAATATTGAAAAAGGAAGAGTATGAGTATTCAACATTTCCGTGTC
GCCCTTATTCCCTTTTTTGCGGCATTTTGCCTTCCTGTTTTTGCTCACCCAGAAACGCTGGTGAAAGTAA
AAGATGCTGAAGATCAGTTGGGTGCACGAGTGGGTTACATCGAACTGGATCTCAACAGCGGTAAGATCCT
TGAGAGTTTTCGCCCCGAAGAACGTTTTCCAATGATGAGCACTTTTAAAGTTCTGCTATGTGGCGCGGTA
TTATCCCGTATTGACGCCGGGCAAGAGCAACTCGGTCGCCGCATACACTATTCTCAGAATGACTTGGTTG
AGTACTCACCAGTCACAGAAAAGCATCTTACGGATGGCATGACAGTAAGAGAATTATGCAGTGCTGCCAT
AACCATGAGTGATAACACTGCGGCCAACTTACTTCTGACAACGATCGGAGGACCGAAGGAGCTAACCGCT
TTTTTGCACAACATGGGGGATCATGTAACTCGCCTTGATCGTTGGGAACCGGAGCTGAATGAAGCCATAC
CAAACGACGAGCGTGACACCACGATGCCTGTAGCAATGGCAACAACGTTGCGCAAACTATTAACTGGCGA
ACTACTTACTCTAGCTTCCCGGCAACAATTAATAGACTGGATGGAGGCGGATAAAGTTGCAGGACCACTT
CTGCGCTCGGCCCTTCCGGCTGGCTGGTTTATTGCTGATAAATCTGGAGCCGGTGAGCGTGGGTCTCGCG
GTATCATTGCAGCACTGGGGCCAGATGGTAAGCCCTCCCGTATCGTAGTTATCTACACGACGGGGAGTCA
GGCAACTATGGATGAACGAAATAGACAGATCGCTGAGATAGGTGCCTCACTGATTAAGCATTGGTAACTG
TCAGACCAAGTTTACTCATATATACTTTAGATTGATTTAAAACTTCATTTTTAATTTAAAAGGATCTAGG
TGAAGATCCTTTTTGATAATCTCATGACCAAAATCCCTTAACGTGAGTTTTCGTTCCACTGAGCGTCAGA
CCCCGTAGAAAAGATCAAAGGATCTTCTTGAGATCCTTTTTTTCTGCGCGTAATCTGCTGCTTGCAAACA
AAAAAACCACCGCTACCAGCGGTGGTTTGTTTGCCGGATCAAGAGCTACCAACTCTTTTTCCGAAGGTAA
CTGGCTTCAGCAGAGCGCAGATACCAAATACTGTTCTTCTAGTGTAGCCGTAGTTAGGCCACCACTTCAA
GAACTCTGTAGCACCGCCTACATACCTCGCTCTGCTAATCCTGTTACCAGTGGCTGCTGCCAGTGGCGAT
AAGTCGTGTCTTACCGGGTTGGACTCAAGACGATAGTTACCGGATAAGGCGCAGCGGTCGGGCTGAACGG
GGGGTTCGTGCACACAGCCCAGCTTGGAGCGAACGACCTACACCGAACTGAGATACCTACAGCGTGAGCT
ATGAGAAAGCGCCACGCTTCCCGAAGGGAGAAAGGCGGACAGGTATCCGGTAAGCGGCAGGGTCGGAACA
GGAGAGCGCACGAGGGAGCTTCCAGGGGGAAACGCCTGGTATCTTTATAGTCCTGTCGGGTTTCGCCACC
TCTGACTTGAGCGTCGATTTTTGTGATGCTCGTCAGGGGGGCGGAGCCTATGGAAAAACGCCAGCAACGC
GGCCTTTTTACGGTTCCTGGCCTTTTGCTGGCCTTTTGCTCACATGTTCTTTCCTGCGTTATCCCCTGAT
TCTGTGGATAACCGTATTACCGCCTTTGAGTGAGCTGATACCGCTCGCCGCAGCCGAACGACCGAGCGCA
GCGAGTCAGTGAGCGAGGAAGCGGAAGAGCGCCCAATACGCAAACCGCCTCTCCCCGCGCGTTGGCCGAT
TCATTAATGCAGCTGGCACGACAGGTTTCCCGACTGGAAAGCGGGCAGTGAGCGCAACGCAATTAATGTG
AGTTAGCTCACTCATTAGGCACCCCAGGCTTTACACTTTATGCTTCCGGCTCGTATGTTGTGTGGAATTG
TGAGCGGATAACAATTTCACACAGGAAACAGCTATGACCATGATTACGCCAAGCGCGCAATTAACCCTCA
CTAAAGGGAACAAAAGCTGGAGCTGCAAGC
