>Addgene plasmid #142186 | TFORF2164 | depositor partial sequence | sequence record 278696 | Insert
ACCGCCACCATGTCACAAGAGTCGGACAATAATAAAAGACTAGTGGCCTTAGTGCCCATGCCCAGTGACC
CTCCATTCAATACCCGAAGAGCCTACACCAGTGAGGATGAAGCCTGGAAGTCATACTTGGAGAATCCCCT
GACAGCAGCCACCAAGGCCATGATGAGCATTAATGGTGATGAGGACAGTGCTGCTGCCCTCGGCCTGCTC
TATGACTACTACAAGGTTCCTCGAGACAAGAGGCTGCTGTCTGTAAGCAAAGCAAGTGACAGCCAAGAAG
ACCAGGAGAAAAGAAACTGCCTTGGCACCAGTGAAGCCCAGAGTAATTTGAGTGGAGGAGAAAACCGAGT
GCAAGTCCTAAAGACTGTTCCAGTGAACCTTTCCCTAAATCAAGATCACCTGGAGAATTCCAAGCGGGAA
CAGTACAGCATCAGCTTCCCCGAGAGCTCTGCCATCATCCCGGTGTCGGGAATCACGGTGGTGAAAGCTG
AAGATTTCACACCAGTTTTCATGGCCCCACCTGTGCACTATCCCCGGGGAGATGGGGAAGAGCAACGAGT
GGTTATCTTTGAACAGACTCAGTATGACGTGCCCTCGCTGGCCACCCACAGCGCCTATCTCAAAGACGAC
CAGCGCAGCACTCCGGACAGCACATACAGCGAGAGCTTCAAGGACGCAGCCACAGAGAAATTTCGGAGTG
CTTCAGTTGGGGCTGAGGAGTACATGTATGATCAGACATCAAGTGGCACATTTCAGTACACCCTGGAAGC
CACCAAATCTCTCCGTCAGAAGCAGGGGGAGGGCCCCATGACCTACCTCAACAAAGGACAGTTCTATGCC
ATAACACTCAGCGAGACCGGAGACAACAAATGCTTCCGACACCCCATCAGCAAAGTCAGGAGTGTGGTGA
TGGTGGTCTTCAGTGAAGACAAAAACAGAGATGAACAGCTCAAATACTGGAAATACTGGCACTCTCGGCA
GCATACGGCGAAGCAGAGGGTCCTTGACATTGCCGATTACAAGGAGAGCTTTAATACGATTGGAAACATT
GAAGAGATTGCATATAATGCTGTTTCCTTTACCTGGGACGTGAATGAAGAGGCGAAGATTTTCATCACCG
TGAATTGCTTGAGCACAGATTTCTCCTCCCAAAAAGGGGTGAAAGGACTTCCTTTGATGATTCAGATTGA
CACATACAGTTATAACAATCGTAGCAATAAACCCATTCATAGAGCTTATTGCCAGATCAAGGTCTTCTGT
GACAAAGGAGCAGAAAGAAAAATCCGAGATGAAGAGCGGAAGCAGAACAGGAAGAAAGGGAAAGGCCAGG
CCTCCCAAACTCAATGCAACAGCTCCTCTGATGGGAAGTTGGCTGCCATACCTTTACAGAAGAAGAGTGA
CATCACCTACTTCAAAACCATGCCTGATCTCCACTCACAGCCAGTTCTCTTCATACCTGATGTTCACTTT
GCAAACCTGCAGAGGACCGGACAGGTGTATTACAACACGGATGATGAACGAGAAGGTGGCAGTGTCCTTG
TTAAACGGATGTTCCGGCCCATGGAAGAGGAGTTTGGTCCAGTGCCTTCAAAGCAGATGAAAGAAGAAGG
GACAAAGCGAGTGCTCTTGTACGTGAGGAAGGAGACTGACGATGTGTTCGATGCATTGATGTTGAAGTCT
CCCACAGTGAAGGGCCTGATGGAAGCGATATCTGAGAAATATGGGCTGCCCGTGGAGAAGATAGCAAAGC
TTTACAAGAAAAGCAAAAAAGGCATCTTGGTGAACATGGATGACAACATCATCGAGCACTACTCGAACGA
GGACACCTTCATCCTCAACATGGAGAGCATGGTGGAGGGCTTCAAGGTCACGCTCATGGAAATCTAGTAA
TGAACTAGTCCGTAACTTGAAAGTATTTCGATTTCTTGGCTTTATATATCTTGTGGAAAGGACGACGTAT
GTAGGTTTGGGATCGCTCT
