>Addgene plasmid #142186 | TFORF2164 | depositor partial sequence | sequence record 278697 | Barcode
CGTATGTAGGTTTGGGATCGCTCT
